>Addgene plasmid #71567 | pJK286 | depositor full sequence | sequence record 130929 | pJK286 sequence 4954 bps
TGGCGAATGGG
[124 nt withheld, positions 12-135]
C
[91 nt withheld, positions 137-227]
A
[49 nt withheld, positions 229-277]
CCTTTGACGTTGGAGTCCACGTTCTTT
[37 nt withheld, positions 305-341]
ACCCTATCTCGGTCTATTCTTTTGATTTATAAGGGATTTTGCCGATTTCGGCCTATTGGTTAAAAAATGA
GCTGATTTAACAAAAATTTAACGCGAATTTTAACAAAATATTAACGTTTACAATTTCAGGTGGCACTTTT
CGGGGAAATGTGCGCGGAACCCCTATTTGTTTATTTTTCTAAATACATTCAAATATGTATCCGCTCATGA
GACAATAACCCTGATAAATGCTTCAATAATATTGAAAAAGGAAGAGTATGAGTATTCAACATTTCCGTGT
CGCCCTTATTCCCTTTTTTGCGGCATTTTGCCTTCCTGTTTTTGCTCACCCAGAAACGCTGGTGAAAGTA
AAAGATGCTGAAGATCAGTTGGGTGCACGAGTGGGTTACATCGAACTGGATCTCAACAGCGGTAAGATCC
TTGAGAGTTTTCGCCCCGAAGAACGTTTTCCAATGATGAGCACTTTTAAAGTTCTGCTATGTGGCGCGGT
ATTATCCCGTATTGACGCCGGGCAAGAGCAACTCGGTCGCCGCATACACTATTCTCAGAATGACTTGGTT
GAGTACTCACCAGTCACAGAAAAGCATCTTACGGATGGCATGACAGTAAGAGAATTATGCAGTGCTGCCA
TAACCATGAGTGATAACACTGCGGCCAACTTACTTCTGACAACGATCGGAGGACCGAAGGAGCTAACCGC
TTTTTTGCACAACATGGGGGATCATGTAACTCGCCTTGATCGTTGGGAACCGGAGCTGAATGAAGCCATA
CCAAACGACGAGCGTGACACCACGATGCCTGCAGCAATGGCAACAACGTTGCGCAAACTATTAACTGGCG
AACTACTTACTCTAGCTTCCCGGCAACAATTAATAGACTGGATGGAGGCGGATAAAGTTGCAGGACCACT
TCTGCGCTCGGCCCTTCCGGCTGGCTGGTTTATTGCTGATAAATCTGGAGCCGGTGAGCGTGGGTCTCGC
GGTATCATTGCAGCACTGGGGCCAGATGGTAAGCCCTCCCGTATCGTAGTTATCTACACGACGGGGAGTC
AGGCAACTATGGATGAACGAAATAGACAGATCGCTGAGATAGGTGCCTCACTGATTAAGCATTGGTAACT
GTCAGACCAAGTTTACTCATATATACTTTAGATTGATTTAAAACTTCATTTTTAATTTAAAAGGATCTAG
GTGAAGATCCTTTTTGATAATCTCATGACCAAAATCCCTTAACGTGAGTTTTCGTTCCACTGAGCGTCAG
ACCCCGTAGAAAAGATCAAAGGATCTTCTTGAGATCCTTTTTTTCTGCGCGTAATCTGCTGCTTGCAAAC
AAAAAAACCACCGCTACCAGCGGTGGTTTGTTTGCCGGATCAAGAGCTACCAACTCTTTTTCCGAAGGTA
ACTGGCTTCAGCAGAGCGCAGATACCAAATACTGTCCTTCTAGTGTAGCCGTAGTTAGGCCACCACTTCA
AGAACTCTGTAGCACCGCCTACATACCTCGCTCTGCTAATCCTGTTACCAGTGGCTGCTGCCAGTGGCGA
TAAGTCGTGTCTTACCGGGTTGGACTCAAGACGATAGTTACCGGATAAGGCGCAGCGGTCGGGCTGAACG
GGGGGTTCGTGCACACAGCCCAGCTTGGAGCGAACGACCTACACCGAACTGAGATACCTACAGCGTGAGC
TATGAGAAAGCGCCACGCTTCCCGAAGGGAGAAAGGCGGACAGGTATCCGGTAAGCGGCAGGGTCGGAAC
AGGAGAGCGCACGAGGGAGCTTCCAGGGGGAAACGCCTGGTATCTTTATAGTCCTGTCGGGTTTCGCCAC
CTCTGACTTGAGCGTCGATTTTTGTGATGCTCGTCAGGGGGGCGGAGCCTATGGAAAAACGCCAGCAACG
CGGCCTTTTTACGGTTCCTGGCCTTTTGCTGGCCTTTTGCTCACATGTTCTTTCCTGCGTTATCCCCTGA
TTCTGTGGATAACCGTATTACCGCCTTTGAGTGAGCTGATACCGCTCGCCGCAGCCGAACGACCGAGCGC
AGCGAGTCAGTGAGCGAGGAAGCGGAAGAGCGCCTGATGCGGTATTTTCTCCTTACGCATCTGTGCGGTA
TTTCACACCGCATATATGGTGCACTCTCAGTACAATCTGCTCTGATGCCGCATAGTTAAGCCAGTATACA
CTCCGCTATCGCTACGTGACTGGGTCATGGCTGCGCCCCGACACCCGCCAACACCCGCTGACGCGCCCTG
ACGGGCTTGTCTGCTCCCGGCATCCGCTTACAGACAAGCTGTGACCGTCTCCGGGAGCTGCATGTGTCAG
AGGTTTTCACCGTCATCACCGAAACGCGCGAGGCAGCTGCGGTAAAGCTCATCAGCGTGGTCGTGAAGCG
ATTCACAGATGTCTGCCTGTTCATCCGCGTCCAGCTCGTTGAGTTTCTCCAGAAGCGTTAATGTCTGGCT
TCTGATAAAGCGGGCCATGTTAAGGGCGGTTTTTTCCTGTTTGGTCACTGATGCCTCCGTGTAAGGGGGA
TTTCTGTTCATGGGGGTAATGATACCGATGAAACGAGAGAGGATGCTCACGATACGGGTTACTGATGATG
AACATGCCCGGTTACTGGAACGTTGTGAGGGTAAACAACTGGCGGTATGGATGCGGCGGGACCAGAGAAA
AATCACTCAGGGTCAATGCCAGCGCTTCGTTAATACAGATGTAGGTGTTCCACAGGGTAGCCAGCAGCAT
CCTGCGATGCAGATCCGGAACATAATGGTGCAGGGCGCTGACTTCCGCGTTTCCAGACTTTACGAAACAC
GGAAACCGAAGACCATTCATGTTGTTGCTCAGGTCGCAGACGTTTTGCAGCAGCAGTCGCTTCACGTTCG
CTCGCGTATCGGTGATTCATTCTGCTAACCAGTAAGGCAACCCCGCCAGCCTAGCCGGGTCCTCAACGAC
AGGAGCACGATCATGCGCACCCGTGGCCAGGACCCAACGCTGCCCGAGATCTCGATCCCGCGAAATTAAT
ACGACTCACTATAGGGAGACCACAACGGTTTCCCTCTAGAAATAATTTTGTTTAACTTTAAGAAGGAGAT
ATACATATGGGCACGACATCAGAAAATTCCAAACCTCTTGATGGTATTAAAGTCATTGATTTTGGAGGGG
TGCAGTCTGTTCCTTCAGCGGCGCAGCTGTTGGCATGGTACGGTGCTGATGTGATCAAGATTGAGCGTGT
TGGGGTGGGCGATATTACGCGTAACCAGCTGCGGGATATTCCGGATGCAGATGCGCTATATTTTACAATG
CTCAATTGTAACAAGCGTTCCGTTGAACTGAACACCAAGACACCGGAAGGCAAGGCTGTATTTGAAAAAT
GCATCAAATGGGCTGATATTCTTCTTGAAAATTTTCGCCCCGGTGCAATGGAGCGCATGGGTTTTACCTG
GGAATATTTGCAGCAGCTTAACCCGCGCCTGATTTACGGCACCGTTAAGGGGTTTGGTGAAAACTCCCCA
TGGGCTGGTGTGAGCGCTTATGAAAACGTTGCGCAATGCGCGGGTGGGGCAACATCCACAACGGGTTACT
GGAATGGCGCGCCACTGGTGGATGGTCAGGCCCCCGGCAACAATAACGGGCCACTGGTGAGTGCCGCAGC
ACTTGGTGATAGCAATACCGGCAACCATTTGTTGATTGGCGTTCTGGCAGCACTGTTTGGGCGCGAACGG
ACCGGCAAGGGGCAGAAAATCAGTGTTTCCATGCAGGATGCCGTGCTCAATCTCTGTCGCGTCAAGCTGC
GTGATCAGCAAAGACTGGAACGTGTAGGGTATCTGGAAGAATATCCGCAGTATCCGAACGGGAAGTTTGG
CGATACGGTGCCGCGTGGCGGCAATGCTGGCGGTGGTGGTCAGCCCGGCTGGATTTTGAAGTGCAAAGGC
TGGGAAACCGACGATAACGCCTATATTTACTGCACGGTGCAGGAGCAGGACTGGGGCCCGACCTGCGAAG
CCATTGGTAAGCCGGAATGGGCAACAGACCCCAAATACAATACGGCCAAAGCGCGCGAAACGCATATGTT
TGAAATTTTTGCCGCGATTGAAAAAGCAATTGCAGACAAAACAAAATATGAAGCAGTTGCGCATCTGGCC
AAATATCGTGTGCCTTGTTCTCCCGTGCTGTCCATGAAGGAAATTGCCGAAGCGCCGGACCTGCGGGAAT
CTGGCACGATTGTTGAAGTGCAGCAGCCCAAGCGTGGCACTTTCCTGACAATCAACCCCATTAAATTCAG
CGGCTTCACGCCCGAAATCAAGGCCGCGCCCTTGCTTGGGCAGCATACGGATGAAGTGCTGGCGGAACTG
GGTTATTCGGCCGAAGAAATTAAAAGCCTGCGCGATAAGAAAATTACCTGCGCCTGAGGCAGCAGTTGCG
AAAATTGACTGCATCTTGAGAGACTAAGCTTGCGGCCGCACTCGAGCACCACCACCACCACCACTGAGAT
CCGGCTGCTAACAAAGCCCGAAAGGAAGCTGAGTTGGCTGCTGCCACCGCTGAGCAATAACTAGCATAAC
CCCTTGGGGCCTCTAAACGGGTCTTGAGGGGTTTTTTGCTGAAAGGAGGAACTATATCCGGAT
Features (pLannotate 1.2.2; 13 found; start..end, strand, type, name):
     12..467     +  rep_origin     f1 ori (sequence partly withheld): f1 bacteriophage origin of replication; arrow indicates direction of (+) strand synthesis
    494..598     +  promoter       AmpR promoter: bla
    599..1459    +  CDS            AmpR: β-lactamase; bla; confers resistance to ampicillin, carbenicillin, and related antibiotics
   1630..2218    +  rep_origin     ori: high-copy-number ColE1/pMB1/pBR322/pUC origin of replication
   2404..2546    -  misc_feature   bom: basis of mobility region from pBR322
   2648..2839    -  CDS            rop: Rop protein, which maintains plasmids at low copy number; rop
   2856..3236    +  CDS            YPB1_ECOLX: Protein predicted: Swiss-Prot protein existence level 4. From Escherichia coli.
   3348..3366    +  promoter       T7 promoter: promoter for bacteriophage T7 RNA polymerase
   3398..3420    +  RBS            RBS: efficient ribosome binding site from bacteriophage T7 gene 10 (Olins and Rangwala, 1989)
   3449..4714    +  CDS            frc: FCTA_ECOLI - Also known as yfdW. Experimental evidence at protein level: Swiss-Prot protein existence level 1. Involved in the catabolism of oxalate and in the adapatation to low pH via the induction of the oxalate-dependent acid tolerance response (ATR). Catalyzes the transfer of the CoA moiety from formyl- CoA to oxalate. It can also use succinate as an acceptor. From Escherichia coli (strain K12).
   4798..4815    +  CDS            9xHis (fragment): 9xHis affinity tag
   4825..4874    +  CDS            SET1 (fragment): solubility-enhancement tag derived from T7 phage gene 10B
   4882..4929    +  terminator     T7 terminator: transcription terminator for bacteriophage T7 RNA polymerase
