[The description below was written by a language model from this plasmid's Addgene catalogue record and pLannotate feature annotations shown in this document.]
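Description:
pJK286 is a bacterial expression plasmid built on the pET23a backbone for producing the formyl-CoA:oxalate CoA-transferase UctB of Acetobacter aceti strain 1023 in Escherichia coli. The 4,954 bp plasmid is maintained through a ColE1/pMB1-type origin and selected with ampicillin via the bla (β-lactamase) gene and its own promoter. An f1 phage origin is also present, which in principle allows single-stranded DNA production. The annotation additionally picks up pBR322-derived backbone remnants: a bom mobility region, a short rop-like segment and a predicted E. coli open reading frame. The catalogue lists the plasmid as high copy.

The uctB coding sequence was inserted between the NdeI and HindIII sites, both retained. This places it downstream of the T7 promoter and the efficient ribosome binding site from phage T7 gene 10, with the T7 terminator at the far end of the cassette. Transcription therefore depends on T7 RNA polymerase, so protein production requires a host strain that supplies this enzyme, while ordinary cloning strains serve for propagation. The automated annotation labels the roughly 1.27 kb open reading frame as E. coli frc (yfdW). This reflects homology to the well-characterised E. coli formyl-CoA transferase of oxalate catabolism and acid tolerance, not the actual source of the insert. A vector-encoded histidine tag segment lies about 80 bp downstream of the annotated reading frame. The record does not state whether it is fused to the protein, and the downstream "SET1" fragment is probably just a match to vector sequence. The construct supplies recombinant UctB for biochemical and structural study, in work on CoA-transferases and acid resistance in this acidophilic acetic acid bacterium.
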