Addgene plasmid #71567: pJK286
Purpose: Produces Acetobacter aceti 1023 formyl-CoA:oxalate CoA-transferase (UctB)
Depositing lab: T. J. Kappock. Depositing organization: Purdue University. Publication: A specialized citric acid cycle requiring succinyl-coenzyme A (CoA):acetate CoA-transferase (AarC) confers acetic acid resistance on the acidophile Acetobacter aceti. Mullins EA, Francois JA, Kappock TJ. J Bacteriol. 2008 Jul;190(14):4933-40. doi: 10.1128/JB.00405-08. Epub 2008 May 23. PubMed 18502856.
Backbone
  Vector backbone: pET23a
  Backbone size w/o insert (bp): 3666
  Total vector size (bp): 4954
  Vector type: Bacterial Expression
Growth in bacteria
  Bacterial resistance: Ampicillin, 100 μg/mL
  Growth temperature: 37°C
  Growth strain: DH5alpha
  Copy number: High Copy
Gene/Insert
  Gene/Insert name: formyl-CoA:oxalate CoA-transferase (alt names: uctB; A9X6P7_ACEAC)
  Species: Acetobacter aceti 1023
  GenBank ID: KDE20563.1 ABG35150.1
  Promoter: T7
  Cloning method: Restriction Enzyme; 5′ cloning site NdeI (not destroyed); 3′ cloning site HindIII (not destroyed)
  Sequencing primers: 5′ T7 promoter; 3′ T7 terminator
Terms and licenses: Academic/Nonprofit Terms; Industry Terms: Not Available to Industry
Depositor comments: Described briefly in Mullins, Francois & Kappock (2008) J. Bacteriol. 190: 4933 (DOI: 10.1128/JB.00405-08; PMID: 18502856). Described in more detail in Mullins, et al. (2012) Protein Sci. (DOI: 10.1002/pro.2054; PMID: 22374910).
How to cite: pJK286 was a gift from T. J. Kappock (Addgene plasmid # 71567 ; http://n2t.net/addgene:71567 ; RRID:Addgene_71567)
