>Addgene plasmid #71567 | pJK286 | addgene partial sequence | sequence record 135678 | T7 5'-TAATACGACTCACTATAGGG-3'
TTTTGTTTAACTTTAAGAAGGAGATATACATATGGGCACGACATCAGAAAATTCCAAACCTCTTGATGGT
ATTAAAGTCATTGATTTTGGAGGGGTGCAGTCTGTTCCTTCAGCGGCGCAGCTGTTGGCATGGTACGGTG
CTGATGTGATCAAGATTGAGCGTGTTGGGGTGGGCGATATTACGCGTAACCAGCTGCGGGATATTCCGGA
TGCAGATGCGCTATATTTTACAATGCTCAATTGTAACAAGCGTTCCGTTGAACTGAACACCAAGACACCG
GAAGGCAAGGCTGTATTTGAAAAATGCATCAAATGGGCTGATATTCTTCTTGAAAATTTTCGCCCCGGTG
CAATGGAGCGCATGGGTTTTACCTGGGAATATTTGCAGCAGCTTAACCCGCGCCTGATTTACGGCACCGT
TAAGGGGTTTGGTGAAAACTCCCCATGGGCTGGTGTGAGCGCTTATGAAAACGTTGCGCAATGCGCGGGT
GGGGCAACATCCACAACGGGTTACTGGAATGGCGCGCCACTGGTGGATGGTCAGGCCCCCGGCAACAATA
ACGGGCCACTGGTGAGTGCCGCAGCACTTGGTGATAGCAATACCGGCAACCATTTGTTGATTGGCGTTCT
GGCAGCACTGTTTGGGCGCGAACGGACCGGCAAGGGGCAGAAAATCAGTGTTTCCATGCAGGATGCCGTG
CTCAATCTCTGTCGCGTCAAGCTGCGTGATCAGCAAAGACTGGAACGTGTAGGGTATCTGGAAGAATATC
CGCAGTATCCGAACGGGAAGTTTGGCGATACGGTGCCGCGTGGCGGCAATGCTGGCGGTGGTGGTCAGCC
CGGCTGGATTTTGAAGTGCAAAGGCTGGGAAACCGACGATAACGCCTATATTTACTGCACGGTGCAGGAG
CAGGACTGGGGCCCGACCTGCGAAGCCATTGGTAAGCCGGAATGGGCAACAGACCCCAAATACAATACGG
CCAAAGCGCGCGAAACGCATATGTTTGAAATTTTTGCCGCGATTGAAAAAGCAATTGCAGACAAAACAAA
ATATGAAGCAGTTGCGCATCTGGCCAA
