>Addgene plasmid #71567 | pJK286 | addgene partial sequence | sequence record 135679 | T7term 5'-GCTAGTTATTGCTCAGCGG-3'
GGGCTTTGTTAGCAGCCGGATCTCAGTGGTGGTGGTGGTGGTGCTCGAGTGCGGCCGCAAGCTTAGTCTC
TCAAGATGCAGTCAATTTTCGCAACTGCTGCCTCAGGCGCAGGTAATTTTCTTATCGCGCAGGCTTTTAA
TTTCTTCGGCCGAATAACCCAGTTCCGCCAGCACTTCATCCGTATGCTGCCCAAGCAAGGGCGCGGCCTT
GATTTCGGGCGTGAAGCCGCTGAATTTAATGGGGTTGATTGTCAGGAAAGTGCCACGCTTGGGCTGCTGC
ACTTCAACAATCGTGCCAGATTCCCGCAGGTCCGGCGCTTCGGCAATTTCCTTCATGGACAGCACGGGAG
AACAAGGCACACGATATTTGGCCAGATGCGCAACTGCTTCATATTTTGTTTTGTCTGCAATTGCTTTTTC
AATCGCGGCAAAAATTTCAAACATATGCGTTTCGCGCGCTTTGGCCGTATTGTATTTGGGGTCTGTTGCC
CATTCCGGCTTACCAATGGCTTCGCAGGTCGGGCCCCAGTCCTGCTCCTGCACCGTGCAGTAAATATAGG
CGTTATCGTCGGTTTCCCAGCCTTTGCACTTCAAAATCCAGCCGGGCTGACCACCACCGCCAGCATTGCC
GCCACGCGGCACCGTATCGCCAAACTTCCCGTTCGGATACTGCGGATATTCTTCCAGATACCCTACACGT
TCCAGTCTTTGCTGATCACGCAGCTTGACGCGACAGAGATTGAGCACGGCATCCTGCATGGAAACACTGA
TTTTCTGCCCCTTGCCGGTCCGTTCGCGCCCAAACAGTGCTGCCAGAACGCCAATCAACAAATGGTTGCC
GGTATTGCTATCACCAAGTGCTGCGGCACTCACCAGTGGCCCGTTATTGTTGCCGGGGGCCTGACCATCC
ACCAGTGGCGCGCCATTCCAGTAACCCGTTGTGGATGTTGCCCCACCCGCGCATTGCGCAACGTTTTCAT
AAGCGCTCACACCAGCCCATGGGGAGTTTTCACCAAACCCCTTAACGGTGCCGTAAATCAGGCGCGGGTT
AAGCTGCTGCAAATATTCCCAGGTAAAACCCATGCG
